Addgene plasmid #115886: pAPM-D4 miR30-MORC2 ts1
Purpose: MORC2 knockdown
Depositing lab: Jeremy Luban. Depositing organization: University of Massachusetts, Worcester. Publication: Primate immunodeficiency virus proteins Vpx and Vpr counteract transcriptional repression of proviruses by the HUSH complex. Yurkovetskiy L, Guney MH, Kim K, Goh SL, McCauley S, Dauphin A, Diehl WE, Luban J. Nat Microbiol. 2018 Dec;3(12):1354-1361. doi: 10.1038/s41564-018-0256-x. Epub 2018 Oct 8. PubMed 30297740.
Backbone
  Vector backbone: pAPM-D4-mir30
  Vector type: Lentiviral
  Selectable markers: Puromycin
Growth in bacteria
  Bacterial resistance: Ampicillin, 100 μg/mL
  Growth temperature: 30°C
  Growth strain: NEB Stable
  Copy number: High Copy
Gene/Insert
  Gene/Insert name: MORC2 shRNA
  gRNA/shRNA sequence: TGAGATTGAAGATGATCAC
  Species: H. sapiens (human)
  Entrez Gene: MORC2 (a.k.a. CMT2Z, DIGFAN, ZCW3, ZCWCC1)
  Promoter: SFFV
  Cloning method: Restriction Enzyme; 5′ cloning site Unknown (unknown if destroyed); 3′ cloning site Unknown (unknown if destroyed)
Terms and licenses: Academic/Nonprofit Terms; Industry Terms: Not Available to Industry
Depositor comments: PuroR . Please visit https://www.biorxiv.org/content/early/2018/04/03/293001 for bioRxiv preprint.
How to cite: pAPM-D4 miR30-MORC2 ts1 was a gift from Jeremy Luban (Addgene plasmid # 115886 ; http://n2t.net/addgene:115886 ; RRID:Addgene_115886)
