[The description below was written by a language model from this plasmid's Addgene catalogue record and pLannotate feature annotations shown in this document.]
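Description:
pAPM-D4 miR30-MORC2 ts1 is an HIV-1-based lentiviral transfer vector built on the pAPM-D4-mir30 backbone for knockdown of human MORC2. In bacteria it is maintained through a high-copy ColE1/pUC-type origin and an ampicillin resistance gene (β-lactamase with its own promoter). The sequenced record is about 6.3 kb.

Viral genomic RNA is produced in packaging cells from a CMV enhancer/promoter fused to a truncated HIV-1 5' LTR, with an SV40 enhancer/early promoter annotated just upstream. The viral portion carries the Ψ packaging signal with an adjoining gag fragment, the Rev response element for Rev-dependent nuclear export, and the cPPT/CTS element that aids nuclear import of the reverse-transcribed genome. A second truncated LTR closes the provirus at the 3' end; the annotation tool labels it as a 5' LTR. No WPRE is annotated.

The payload is a single transcription unit driven by the spleen focus-forming virus (SFFV) LTR promoter. It encodes puromycin N-acetyltransferase (pac), followed by an shRNA against MORC2 embedded between 5' and 3' flanking sequences of human miR-30a. In this arrangement a Pol II transcript provides the drug resistance marker and is also processed by the microRNA machinery to release the silencing RNA, so puromycin selection enriches for transduced cells expressing the knockdown hairpin. The "ts1" in the name presumably denotes one target site in a set, though the record does not say so explicitly.

The stated purpose is MORC2 knockdown. The associated publication concerns transcriptional repression of proviruses by the HUSH complex and its counteraction by the primate immunodeficiency virus proteins Vpx and Vpr.
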