Features (pLannotate 1.2.2; 19 found; start..end, strand, type, name):
     69..398     +  promoter       SV40 promoter: SV40 enhancer and early promoter
    410..789     +  enhancer       CMV enhancer: human cytomegalovirus immediate early enhancer
    790..989     +  promoter       CMV promoter: human cytomegalovirus (CMV) immediate early promoter
   1007..1187    +  LTR            5' LTR (truncated): truncated 5' long terminal repeat (LTR) from HIV-1
   1234..1359    +  misc_feature   HIV-1 Ψ: packaging signal of human immunodeficiency virus type 1
   1343..1681    +  CDS            HIV-1 gag (fragment): gag protein from human immunodeficiency virus 1; gag
   1856..2089    +  misc_feature   RRE: The Rev response element (RRE) of HIV-1 allows for Rev-dependent mRNA export from the nucleus to the cytoplasm.
   2466..2566    +  CDS            Rev (fragment): human immunodeficiency virus 1 (HIV-1) Rev protein; rev; enhances nuclear export of unspliced and incompletely spliced viral mRNAs
   2616..2733    +  misc_feature   cPPT/CTS: central polypurine tract and central termination sequence of HIV-1
   2870..3277    +  promoter       SFFV promoter: spleen focus-forming virus long terminal repeat (LTR) promoter
   3298..3894    +  CDS            pac: PUAC_STRAD - Protein predicted: Swiss-Prot protein existence level 4. Detoxification of puromycin. From Streptomyces alboniger.
   3919..3964    +  ncRNA          5' miR-30a (fragment): sequence upstream of the 71-nt precursor of the human miR-30a microRNA (Zeng et al., 2002) miRNA
   4034..4059    +  ncRNA          3' miR-30a (fragment): sequence downstream of the 71-nt precursor of the human miR-30a microRNA (Zeng et al., 2002) miRNA
   4089..4108    +  misc_feature   cPPT/CTS (fragment): central polypurine tract and central termination sequence of HIV-1
   4140..4320    +  LTR            5' LTR (truncated): truncated 5' long terminal repeat (LTR) from HIV-1
   4391..4979    -  rep_origin     ori: high-copy-number ColE1/pMB1/pBR322/pUC origin of replication
   5150..6010    -  CDS            AmpR: β-lactamase; bla; confers resistance to ampicillin, carbenicillin, and related antibiotics
   6011..6115    -  promoter       AmpR promoter: bla
   6174..6226    -  misc_feature   bom (fragment): basis of mobility region from pBR322
>Addgene plasmid #115886 | pAPM-D4 miR30-MORC2 ts1 | addgene full sequence | sequence record 232842 | Addgene NGS Result
AATCTGCTTAGGGTTAGGCGTTTTGCGCTGCTTCGCGATGTACGGGCCAGATATACGCGCTGTGGAATGT
GTGTCAGTTAGGGTGTGGAAAGTCCCCAGGCTCCCCAGCAGGCAGAAGTATGCAAAGCATGCATCTCAAT
TAGTCAGCAACCAGGTGTGGAAAGTCCCCAGGCTCCCCAGCAGGCAGAAGTATGCAAAGCATGCATCTCA
ATTAGTCAGCAACCATAGTCCCGCCCCTAACTCCGCCCATCCCGCCCCTAACTCCGCCCAGTTCCGCCCA
TTCTCCGCCCCATGGCTGACTAATTTTTTTTATTTATGCAGAGGCCGAGGCCGCCTCTGCCTCTGAGCTA
TTCCAGAAGTAGTGAGGAGGCTTTTTTGGAGGCCTAGGCTTTTGCAAAAAGCTCGCGTTGACATTGATTA
TTGACTAGTTATTAATAGTAATCAATTACGGGGTCATTAGTTCATAGCCCATATATGGAGTTCCGCGTTA
CATAACTTACGGTAAATGGCCCGCCTGGCTGACCGCCCAACGACCCCCGCCCATTGACGTCAATAATGAC
GTATGTTCCCATAGTAACGCCAATAGGGACTTTCCATTGACGTCAATGGGTGGAGTATTTACGGTAAACT
GCCCACTTGGCAGTACATCAAGTGTATCATATGCCAAGTACGCCCCCTATTGACGTCAATGACGGTAAAT
GGCCCGCCTGGCATTATGCCCAGTACATGACCTTATGGGACTTTCCTACTTGGCAGTACATCTACGTATT
AGTCATCGCTATTACCATGGTGATGCGGTTTTGGCAGTACATCAATGGGCGTGGATAGCGGTTTGACTCA
CGGGGATTTCCAAGTCTCCACCCCATTGACGTCAATGGGAGTTTGTTTTGGCACCAAAATCAACGGGACT
TTCCAAAATGTCGTAACAACTCCGCCCCATTGACGCAAATGGGCGGTAGGCGTGTACGGTGGGAGGTCTA
TATAAGCAGCGCGTTTTGCCTGTACTGGGTCTCTCTGGTTAGACCAGATCTGAGCCTGGGAGCTCTCTGG
CTAACTAGGGAACCCACTGCTTAAGCCTCAATAAAGCTTGCCTTGAGTGCTTCAAGTAGTGTGTGCCCGT
CTGTTGTGTGACTCTGGTAACTAGAGATCCCTCAGACCCTTTTAGTCAGTGTGGAAAATCTCTAGCAGTG
GCGCCCGAACAGGGACTTGAAAGCGAAAGGGAAACCAGAGGAGCTCTCTCGACGCAGGACTCGGCTTGCT
GAAGCGCGCACGGCAAGAGGCGAGGGGCGGCGACTGGTGAGTACGCCAAAAATTTTGACTAGCGGAGGCT
AGAAGGAGAGAGATGGGTGCGAGAGCGTCAGTATTAAGCGGGGGAGAATTAGATCGCGATGGGAAAAAAT
TCGGTTAAGGCCAGGGGGAAAGAAAAAATATAAATTAAAACATATAGTATGGGCAAGCAGGGAGCTAGAA
CGATTCGCAGTTAATCCTGGCCTGTTAGAAACATCAGAAGGCTGTAGACAAATACTGGGACAGCTACAAC
CATCCCTTCAGACAGGATCAGAAGAACTTAGATCATTATATAATACAGTAGCAACCCTCTATTGTGTGCA
TCAAAGGATAGAGATAAAAGACACCAAGGAAGCTTTAGACAAGATAGAGGAAGAGCAAAACAAAAGTAAG
ACCACCGCACAGCAAGCGGCCGGCCGCTGATCTTCAGACCTGGAGGAGGAGATATGAGGGACAATTGGAG
AAGTGAATTATATAAATATAAAGTAGTAAAAATTGAACCATTAGGAGTAGCACCCACCAAGGCAAAGAGA
AGAGTGGTGCAGAGAGAAAAAAGAGCAGTGGGAATAGGAGCTTTGTTCCTTGGGTTCTTGGGAGCAGCAG
GAAGCACTATGGGCGCAGCGTCAATGACGCTGACGGTACAGGCCAGACAATTATTGTCTGGTATAGTGCA
GCAGCAGAACAATTTGCTGAGGGCTATTGAGGCGCAACAGCATCTGTTGCAACTCACAGTCTGGGGCATC
AAGCAGCTCCAGGCAAGAATCCTGGCTGTGGAAAGATACCTAAAGGATCAACAGCTCCTGGGGATTTGGG
GTTGCTCTGGAAAACTCATTTGCACCACTGCTGTGCCTTGGAATGCTAGTTGGAGTAATAAATCTCTGGA
ACAGATTTGGAATCACACGACCTGGATGGAGTGGGACAGAGAAATTAACAATTACACAAGCTTAATACAC
TCCTTAATTGAAGAATCGCAAAACCAGCAAGAAAAGAATGAACAAGAATTATTGGAATTAGATAAATGGG
CAAGTTTGTGGAATTGGTTTAACATAACAAATTGGCTGTGGTATATAAAATTATTCATAATGATAGTAGG
AGGCTTGGTAGGTTTAAGAATAGTTTTTGCTGTACTTTCTATAGTGAATAGAGTTAGGCAGGGATATTCA
CCATTATCGTTTCAGACCCACCTCCCAACCCCGAGGGGACCCGACAGGCCCGAAGGAATAGAAGAAGAAG
GTGGAGAGAGAGACAGAGACAGATCCATTCGATTAGTGAACGGATCGGCACTGCGTGCGCCAATTCTGCA
GACAAATGGCAGTATTCATCCACAATTTTAAAAGAAAAGGGGGGATTGGGGGGTACAGTGCAGGGGAAAG
AATAGTAGACATAATAGCAACAGACATACAAACTAAAGAATTACAAAAACAAATTACAAAAATTCAAAAT
TTTCGGGTTTATTACAGGGACAGCAGAGATCCAGTTTGGTTAATTAACTGCAGCCCCGATAAAATAAAAG
ATTTTATTTAGTCTCCAGAAAAAGGGGGGAATGAAAGACCCCACCTGTAGGTTTGGCAAGCTAGCTGCAG
TAACGCCATTTTGCAAGGCATGGAAAAATACCAAACCAAGAATAGAGAAGTTCAGATCAAGGGCGGGTAC
ATGAAAATAGCTAACGTTGGGCCAAACAGGATATCTGCGGTGAGCAGTTTCGGCCCCGGCCCGGGGCCAA
GAACAGATGGTCACCGCAGTTTCGGCCCCGGCCCGAGGCCAAGAACAGATGGTCCCCAGATATGGCCCAA
CCCTCAGCAGTTTCTTAAGACCCATCAGATGTTTCCAGGCTCCCCCAAGGACCTGAAATGACCCTGCGCC
TTATTTGAATTAACCAATCAGCCTGCTTCTCGCTTCTGTTCGCGCGCTTCTGCTTCCCGAGCTCTATAAA
AGAGCTCACAACCCCTCACTCGGCGCGCCAGTCCTCCGACAGACTGAGTCGCCCGGGGGTCTAGAACGCG
TGCCGCCATGACCGAATACAAACCTACCGTGAGGCTGGCTACAAGAGATGATGTCCCAAGGGCTGTGAGA
ACACTGGCCGCCGCTTTTGCCGATTACCCTGCCACACGCCACACTGTGGACCCAGATCGGCATATCGAGA
GAGTGACTGAGCTGCAGGAACTGTTCCTGACCCGAGTGGGCCTGGACATTGGGAAGGTCTGGGTCGCAGA
CGATGGAGCAGCTGTGGCTGTCTGGACCACACCAGAGAGCGTGGAAGCCGGAGCTGTCTTTGCAGAGATC
GGCCCTAGAATGGCAGAACTGAGCGGCTCCAGGCTGGCAGCACAGCAGCAGATGGAGGGACTGCTGGCCC
CACACAGGCCTAAGGAACCAGCATGGTTCCTGGCTACCGTGGGGGTCTCTCCTGACCATCAGGGCAAAGG
ACTGGGAAGTGCTGTGGTCCTGCCAGGAGTGGAGGCTGCAGAACGAGCTGGAGTCCCTGCATTTCTGGAG
ACCTCTGCTCCACGAAACCTGCCCTTCTATGAACGGCTGGGCTTTACTGTGACCGCAGATGTGGAGGTCC
CCGAAGGACCTAGGACCTGGTGCATGACACGCAAACCCGGCGCCTGAGCGATCGCCGCGGCCGCCTTCTT
AACCCAACAGAAGGCTCGAGAAGGTATATTGCTGTTGACAGTGAGCGCGGTGATCATCTTCAATCTCAAT
AGTGAAGCCACAGATGTATTGAGATTGAAGATGATCACCATGCCTACTGCCTCGGACTTCAAGGGGCTAG
AATTCGGCAGCTGTAGATCTTAGCCACTTTTTAAAAGAAAAGGGGGGACTGGAAGGGCTAACTGCATCCG
GACTGTACTGGGTCTCTCTGGTTAGACCAGATCTGAGCCTGGGAGCTCTCTGGCTAACTAGGGAACCCAC
TGCTTAAGCCTCAATAAAGCTTGCCTTGAGTGCTTCAAGTAGTGTGTGCCCGTCTGTTGTGTGACTCTGG
TAACTAGAGATCCCTCAGACCCTTTTAGTCAGTGTGGAAAATCTCTAGCAGGGCCCGTTTCATGTGAGCA
AAAGGCCAGCAAAAGGCCAGGAACCGTAAAAAGGCCGCGTTGCTGGCGTTTTTCCATAGGCTCCGCCCCC
CTGACGAGCATCACAAAAATCGACGCTCAAGTCAGAGGTGGCGAAACCCGACAGGACTATAAAGATACCA
GGCGTTTCCCCCTGGAAGCTCCCTCGTGCGCTCTCCTGTTCCGACCCTGCCGCTTACCGGATACCTGTCC
GCCTTTCTCCCTTCGGGAAGCGTGGCGCTTTCTCATAGCTCACGCTGTAGGTATCTCAGTTCGGTGTAGG
TCGTTCGCTCCAAGCTGGGCTGTGTGCACGAACCCCCCGTTCAGCCCGACCGCTGCGCCTTATCCGGTAA
CTATCGTCTTGAGTCCAACCCGGTAAGACACGACTTATCGCCACTGGCAGCAGCCACTGGTAACAGGATT
AGCAGAGCGAGGTATGTAGGCGGTGCTACAGAGTTCTTGAAGTGGTGGCCTAACTACGGCTACACTAGAA
GAACAGTATTTGGTATCTGCGCTCTGCTGAAGCCAGTTACCTTCGGAAAAAGAGTTGGTAGCTCTTGATC
CGGCAAACAAACCACCGCTGGTAGCGGTGGTTTTTTTGTTTGCAAGCAGCAGATTACGCGCAGAAAAAAA
GGATCTCAAGAAGATCCTTTGATCTTTTCTACGGGGTCTGACGCTCAGTGGAACGAAAACTCACGTTAAG
GGATTTTGGTCATGAGATTATCAAAAAGGATCTTCACCTAGATCCTTTTAAATTAAAAATGAAGTTTTAA
ATCAATCTAAAGTATATATGAGTAAACTTGGTCTGACAGTTACCAATGCTTAATCAGTGAGGCACCTATC
TCAGCGATCTGTCTATTTCGTTCATCCATAGTTGCCTGACTCCCCGTCGTGTAGATAACTACGATACGGG
AGGGCTTACCATCTGGCCCCAGTGCTGCAATGATACCGCGAGACCCACGCTCACCGGCTCCAGATTTATC
AGCAATAAACCAGCCAGCCGGAAGGGCCGAGCGCAGAAGTGGTCCTGCAACTTTATCCGCCTCCATCCAG
TCTATTAATTGTTGCCGGGAAGCTAGAGTAAGTAGTTCGCCAGTTAATAGTTTGCGCAACGTTGTTGCCA
TTGCTACAGGCATCGTGGTGTCACGCTCGTCGTTTGGTATGGCTTCATTCAGCTCCGGTTCCCAACGATC
AAGGCGAGTTACATGATCCCCCATGTTGTGCAAAAAAGCGGTTAGCTCCTTCGGTCCTCCGATCGTTGTC
AGAAGTAAGTTGGCCGCAGTGTTATCACTCATGGTTATGGCAGCACTGCATAATTCTCTTACTGTCATGC
CATCCGTAAGATGCTTTTCTGTGACTGGTGAGTACTCAACCAAGTCATTCTGAGAATAGTGTATGCGGCG
ACCGAGTTGCTCTTGCCCGGCGTCAATACGGGATAATACCGCGCCACATAGCAGAACTTTAAAAGTGCTC
ATCATTGGAAAACGTTCTTCGGGGCGAAAACTCTCAAGGATCTTACCGCTGTTGAGATCCAGTTCGATGT
AACCCACTCGTGCACCCAACTGATCTTCAGCATCTTTTACTTTCACCAGCGTTTCTGGGTGAGCAAAAAC
AGGAAGGCAAAATGCCGCAAAAAAGGGAATAAGGGCGACACGGAAATGTTGAATACTCATACTCTTCCTT
TTTCAATATTATTGAAGCATTTATCAGGGTTATTGTCTCATGAGCGGATACATATTTGAATGTATTTAGA
AAAATAAACAAATAGGGGTTCCGCGCACATTTCCCCGAAAAGTGCCACCTGACGTCGACGGATCGGGAGA
TCTCCCGATCCCCTATGGTGCACTCTCAGTACAATCTGCTCTGATGCCGCATAGTTAAGCCAGTATCTGC
TCCCTGCTTGTGTGTTGGAGGTCGCTGAGTAGTGCGCGAGCAAAATTTAAGCTACAACAAGGCAAGGCTT
GACCGACAATTGCATGAAG
